Addgene plasmid #60040: pcDNA3-FLAG-mTUT3
Purpose: Mammalian expression of FLAG-tagged mouse TUT3
Depositing lab: Zissimos Mourelatos. Depositing organization: University of Pennsylvania. Publication: A MicroRNA Precursor Surveillance System in Quality Control of MicroRNA Synthesis. Liu X, Zheng Q, Vrettos N, Maragkakis M, Alexiou P, Gregory BD, Mourelatos Z. Mol Cell. 2014 Aug 27. pii: S1097-2765(14)00610-8. doi: 10.1016/j.molcel.2014.07.017. PubMed 25175028.
Backbone
  Vector backbone: pcDNA3
  Backbone size w/o insert (bp): 5400
  Total vector size (bp): 7400
  Vector type: Mammalian Expression
  Selectable markers: Neomycin (select with G418)
Growth in bacteria
  Bacterial resistance: Ampicillin, 100 μg/mL
  Growth temperature: 37°C
  Growth strain: DH5alpha
  Copy number: High Copy
Gene/Insert
  Gene/Insert name: TUT3
  Species: M. musculus (mouse)
  Insert size (bp): 2000
  Entrez Gene: Papd5 (a.k.a. 5730445M16Rik, 5830428A09)
  Promoter: CMV
  Tag / fusion protein: FLAG (N terminal on backbone)
  Cloning method: Restriction Enzyme; 5′ cloning site BamHI (not destroyed); 3′ cloning site XhoI (destroyed during cloning)
  Sequencing primers: 5′ T7; 3′ Sp6
Resource information
  A portion of this plasmid was derived from a plasmid made by: Open Biosystems
Terms and licenses: Academic/Nonprofit Terms; Industry Terms: Not Available to Industry
How to cite: pcDNA3-FLAG-mTUT3 was a gift from Zissimos Mourelatos (Addgene plasmid # 60040 ; http://n2t.net/addgene:60040 ; RRID:Addgene_60040)
