[The description below was written by a language model from this plasmid's Addgene catalogue record.]
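Description:
pcDNA3-FLAG-mTUT3 is a mammalian expression plasmid built on the pcDNA3 backbone (about 5.4 kb) carrying a roughly 2 kb insert, for a total size of about 7.4 kb. It is maintained in E. coli as a high-copy plasmid under ampicillin selection, and it carries a neomycin resistance marker so that transfected mammalian cells can be selected with G418, allowing stable as well as transient expression.

The payload is the mouse TUT3 coding sequence, a terminal uridylyltransferase family member catalogued under the gene Papd5. It is expressed from the strong constitutive CMV promoter and fused at its N terminus to a FLAG epitope that is encoded by the backbone, so the protein can be detected by immunoblotting or immunofluorescence and recovered by anti-FLAG immunoprecipitation. The insert was placed by restriction cloning between a BamHI site at the 5′ end, which remains intact, and an XhoI site at the 3′ end, which was destroyed during cloning. T7 and SP6 priming sites flank the insert and are used to sequence across it. Part of the plasmid was derived from a commercially sourced clone.

The stated purpose is mammalian expression of FLAG-tagged mouse TUT3, and the construct comes from work on a surveillance system for microRNA precursors in the quality control of microRNA synthesis. No feature table was supplied, so other backbone details, such as the polyadenylation signal, the replication origins and the promoter driving the neomycin marker, are not documented here.
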