>Addgene plasmid #60040 | pcDNA3-FLAG-mTUT3 | depositor partial sequence | sequence record 95896 | FLAG-hTUT3 ORF
ATGGACTACAAAGACGATGACGATAAAGGATCCCAGATCTGGGAGACGACCCAGGGGCTGAGGAACCTCT
ACTTCAACCACCACTGTCACAGCAGCGGCGCGAGCAGCGCGAGCGGCGGGAGCGGCAGCGGCCCCGGCAG
CCCCGGCGGCACGGCCCCGGCCCCGGCCGGCATGTTCCGCTCGGGGGAGCGCCCACTGGGCGGCCTCGCC
GTGCCCGCGGAGCAGCGGGACTTCCTGCCCCTGGAGACGACCAACAACAACAACAATCACCACCAGCCGG
CGGCCTGGGCACGGCGGGCATCGGCGGGCCCCTCGGCGTCGCCGGTCCCATCGGCTCCCTCGTCCCCGCG
ACCGGCGGCCGCACTCCCCGCCTCCGAGTCTACCGACCCGGCCTCGGGCAGCAGCAACAAGAGGAAACGT
GACAACAAGGCCAGCACCTACGGACTCAACTACAGCCTGCTGCAGCCCAGCGGAGGGCGCGCGGCCGGAG
GCGGACGGGCGGACGGCGGCGGGGGCGTGTACAGCGGGACCCCGTGGAAGCGACGGAACTACAACCAGGG
AGTCGTGGGTCTGCATGAAGAAATCAGTGATTTTTATGAGTACATGTCTCCCAGACCCGAGGAAGAGAAG
ATGCGGATGGAGGTAGTGAGCAGGATCGAGAGTGTGATTAAAGAGCTCTGGCCCAGTGCTGATGTCCAGA
TATTTGGAAGTTTTAAAACTGGCCTGTATTTACCTACCAGTGACATCGATCTTGTGGTGTTTGGGAAGTG
GGAGAACCTGCCTCTCTGGACCCTGGAAGAAGCCCTTCGGAAACACAAAGTCGCTGACGAGGATTCCGTG
AAAGTTCTAGACAAAGCAACGGTTCCTATTATTAAATTAACAGATTCTTTTACTGAAGTGAAAGTTGATA
TCAGCTTTAATGTCCAGAATGGCGTGAGAGCAGCAGACCTCATTAAAGATTTTACTAAGAAATATCCTGT
ATTGCCATACTTGGTTTTAGTATTGAAACAGTTCTTATTACAGAGGGACCTTAATGAAGTATTTACAGGT
GGAATTGGTTCTTATAGTCTCTTTTTAATGGCAGTCAGTTTCCTTCAGTTACATCCCAGGGAAGATGCTT
GCATCCCCAATACAAACTATGGTGTTCTCTTAATAGAGTTTTTTGAATTATATGGACGGCACTTCAATTA
CTTAAAGACTGGCATCCGGATAAAGGATGGTGGTTCCTATGTGGCCAAAGATGAAGTACAGAAAAATATG
CTTGATGGCTACCGGCCGTCAATGCTTTATATCGAAGATCCTTTACAACCAGGTAATGATGTTGGAAGGA
GTTCCTATGGGGCCATGCAGGTGAAACAGGCCTTTGATTATGCCTATGTGGTATTGAGTCATGCAGTGTC
ACCGATTGCAAAGTACTATCCCAACAATGAAACAGAGAGCATATTAGGTAGAATAATTAGAGTGACGGAT
GAAGTTGCCACGTATAGAGATTGGATATCAAAACAGTGGGGCTTGCAGAATAGGCCCGAGCCATCATGCA
ACGGAAATGGTGTTACCTTGATAGTAGATACTCAGCAGTTAGATAAGTGTAATAATAATCTGTCTGAAGA
AAAGGAAGCCCTTGGAAAATGTAGAAGTAACGCCTCGGAACCTCTTAGTAAACACTCTTCAAACTCTTCA
TCAGGTCCAGTGTCCTCCTCCTCTGCCACGCAGTCCAGCTCTAGTGACGTCGATTCTGATGCAACGCCAT
GCAAAACCCCCAAACAGCTGCTCTGCCGTCCACCCACTGTCACCCGGGTAGGCTCACAGGATGTCTCCTT
GGAGGTCTCTCAGGCAGTTGGGAAAATGCAGAGCACTCAAACCACTAACACACCCAACAACGCCAACAAA
TCACAGCATGGATCAGCAAGGCTCTTCCGTTCTTCCAGCAAAGGCTTCCAAGGTACAGCTCAAACCAGCC
ATGGGGCCTTGATGACAAGCAAACAGCATCAAGGCAAATCCAATACTCAGTATTACCATGGCAAAAAGAG
GAGACACAAGAGGGACGCGCCCCTCTCAGAGCTTTGTAGATAG
