>Addgene plasmid #60040 | pcDNA3-FLAG-mTUT3 | addgene partial sequence | sequence record 99730 | SP6 5'-ATTTAGGTGACACTATAG-3'
CCATGCAGGTGAAACAGGCCTTTGATTATGCCTATGTGGTATTGAGTCATGCAGTGTCACCGATTGCAAA
GTACTATCCCAACAATGAAACAGAGAGCATATTAGGTAGAATAATTAGAGTGACGGATGAAGTTGCCACG
TATAGAGATTGGATATCAAAACAGTGGGGCTTGCAGAATAGGCCCGAGCCATCATGCAACGGAAATGGTG
TTACCTTGATAGTAGATACTCAGCAGTTAGATAAGTGTAATAATAATCTGTCTGAAGAAAAGGAAGCCCT
TGGAAAATGTAGAAGTAACGCCTCGGAACCTCTTAGTAAACACTCTTCAAACTCTTCATCAGGTCCAGTG
TCCTCCTCCTCTGCCACGCAGTCCAGCTCTAGTGACGTCGATTCTGATGCAACGCCATGCAAAACCCCCA
AACAGCTGCTCTGCCGTCCACCCACTGTCACCCGGGTAGGCTCACAGGATGTCTCCTTGGAGGTCTCTCA
GGCAGTTGGGAAAATGCAGAGCACTCAAACCACTAACACACCCAACAACGCCAACAAATCACAGCATGGA
TCAGCAAGGCTCTTCCGTTCTTCCAGCAAAGGCTTCCAAGGTACAGCTCAAACCAGCCATGGGGCCTTGA
TGACAAGCAAACAGCATCAAGGCAAATCCAATACTCAGTATTACCATGGCAAAAAGAGGAGACACAAGAG
GGACGCGCCCCTCTCAGAGC
