>Addgene plasmid #60040 | pcDNA3-FLAG-mTUT3 | addgene partial sequence | sequence record 100603 | T7 5'-TAATACGACTCACTATAGGG-3'
GACGATGACGATAAAGGATCCCAGATCTGGGAGACGACCCAGGGGCTGAGGAACCTCTACTTCAACCACC
ACTGTCACAGCAGCGGCGCGAGCAGCGCGAGCGGCGGGAGCGGCAGCGGCCCCGGCAGCCCCGGCGGCAC
GGCCCCGGCCCCGGCCGGCATGTTCCGCTCGGGGGAGCGCCCACTGGGCGGCCTCGCCGTGCCCGCGGAG
CAGCGGGACTTCCTGCCCCTGGAGACGACCAACAACAACAACAATCACCACCAGCCGGCGGCCTGGGCAC
GGCGGGCATCGGCGGGCCCCTCGGCGTCGCCGGTCCCATCGGCTCCCTCGTCCCCGCGACCGGCGGCCGC
ACTCCCCGCCTCCGAGTCTACCGACCCGGCCTCGGGCAGCAGCAACAAGAGGAAACGTGACAACAAGGCC
AGCACCTACGGACTCAACTACAGCCTGCTGCAGCCCAGCGGAGGGCGCGCGGCCGGAGGCGGACGGGCGG
ACGGCGGCGGGGGCGTGTACAGCGGGACCCCGTGGAAGCGACGGAACTACAACCAGGGAGTCGTGGGTCT
GCATGAAGAAATCAGTGATTTTTATGAGTACATGTCTCCCAGACCCGAGGAAGAGAAGATGCGGATGGAG
GTAGTGAGCAGGATCGAGAGTGTGATTAAAGAGCTCTGGCCCAGTGCTGATGTCCAGATATTTGGAAGTT
TTAAAACTGGCCTGTATTTACCTACCAGTGACATCGATCTTGTGGTGTTTGGGAAGTGGGAGAACCTGCC
TCTCTGGA
